>Addgene plasmid #128826 | FUW-TetO-Tfap2c | addgene full sequence | sequence record 252885 | Addgene NGS Result
GGGATATTCACCATTATCGTTTCAGACCCACCTCCCAACCCCGAGGGGACCCGACAGGCCCGAAGGAATA
GAAGAAGAAGGTGGAGAGAGAGACAGAGACAGATCCATTCGATTAGTGAACGGATCGGCACTGCGTGCGC
CAATTCTGCAGACAAATGGCAGTATTCATCCACAATTTTAAAAGAAAAGGGGGGATTGGGGGGTACAGTG
CAGGGGAAAGAATAGTAGACATAATAGCAACAGACATACAAACTAAAGAATTACAAAAACAAATTACAAA
AATTCAAAATTTTCGGGTTTATTACAGGGACAGCAGAGATCCAGTTTGGTTAGATCTCGAGTTTACCACT
CCCTATCAGTGATAGAGAAAAGTGAAAGTCGAGTTTACCACTCCCTATCAGTGATAGAGAAAAGTGAAAG
TCGAGTTTACCACTCCCTATCAGTGATAGAGAAAAGTGAAAGTCGAGTTTACCACTCCCTATCAGTGATA
GAGAAAAGTGAAAGTCGAGTTTACCACTCCCTATCAGTGATAGAGAAAAGTGAAAGTCGAGTTTACCACT
CCCTATCAGTGATAGAGAAAAGTGAAAGTCGAGTTTACCACTCCCTATCAGTGATAGAGAAAAGTGAAAG
TCGAGCTCGGTACCCGGGTCGAGGTAGGCGTGTACGGTGGGAGGCCTATATAAGCAGAGCTCGTTTAGTG
AACCGTCAGATCGCCTGGAGACGCCATCCACGCTGTTTTGACCTCCATAGAAGACACCGGGACCGATCCA
GCCTCCGCGGCCCCGAATTCGGCTTCGCCATGTTGTGGAAAATAACAGATAATGTCAAGTATGAAGAGGA
TTGCGAGGATCGCCACGACTCGAGCAGTAATGGCAACCCTCGCATCCCTCACCTCTCCTCTCCCGGACAA
CATCTCTACAGTCCCGCGCCGCCTCTCTCGCACACCGGGGTTGCAGAGTACCAGCCGCCTCCTTACTTCC
CGCCGCCTTACCAGCAGCTGGCATACTCGCAGTCCGCCGACCATTACTCGCATCTGGGAGAGGCTTACGC
TGCCGCCATGAACCCCCTGCACCAGCCTGCGGCCACCGGCAGCCAGCAACAGGCCTGGCCGGGTCGACAG
AGTCAGGAGGGCTCTAGCCTGGCCTCGCACCACAGCCGCTCTGCAAGTCTAATACCCCATATTTCAGGGC
TGGAGGGGGGCTCGGTGAGCGCCCGGCGGGAAGTCTACCGCCGGTCCGACCTGCTGCTGCCTCACGCGCA
CGCCCTGGAAGCCGGCCTGGCTGAGAACCTGGGGCTGCACGAGATGGCTCACCCCATAGAGGAGGTGCAG
AATGTGGACGACGCGCACTTGCTCCTACACGATCAGACTGTCATTCGCAAAGGACCCATTTCGATGACCA
AGAACCCTTTGGGGCTCCCTTGCCAGAAGGACCTGGTGGGAGTGGTCATGAACCCCAGTGAGGTCTTCTG
CTCAGTCCCTGGAAGACTGTCCCTGCTCAGCTCCACGTCGAAGTACAAAGTAACTGTGGCTGAGGTACAG
AGGCGACTGTCACCACCGGAATGCCTAAACGCCTCGCTCCTGGGAGGTGTGCTCAGAAGAGCAAAGTCCA
AAAATGGAGGCCGGTCCTTGAGGGAGAAGTTGGACAAAATTGGATTGAACCTTCCGGCCGGGAGACGGAA
AGCTGCCCACGTCACTCTCCTCACGTCTCTCGTGGAAGGTGAAGCCGTCCACCTAGCACGGGACTTTGCC
TATGTCTGCGAAGCTGAGTTCCCTAGTAAAGCGGTGGCTGACTATTTAACGAGACCACATCTTGGGGGAC
GGAATGAGATGGCCACGCGGAAGAGTATGTTGTTGGCTGCACAGCAGGTGTGCAAGGAGTTCACTGACCT
TCTCCATCAAGATCGGACACCCAACGGGAACAACAGGCCCGCCCAGGTCTTGGAGCCGAACATACAAAAC
TGTTTGTCTCATTTCAGCCTGATAACTCATGGCTTTGGCAGCCAGGCCATCTGTGCGGCGGTCTCCGCAG
TGCAGAATTATATCAAGGAGGCTCTAATCGCCATCGATAAGTCCTACATGAACCCGGGGGACCAGAGTCC
GGCTGATTCCAGCAAGACGATGGAGAAAATGGAAAAGCACAGGAAGTAAAATGGCTGCAAGGAGGCCAGA
GAGCAGAAGGAGAGGACCCAAGCCGAATTCGATATCAAGCTTATCGATAATCAACCTCTGGATTACAAAA
TTTGTGAAAGATTGACTGGTATTCTTAACTATGTTGCTCCTTTTACGCTATGTGGATACGCTGCTTTAAT
GCCTTTGTATCATGCTATTGCTTCCCGTATGGCTTTCATTTTCTCCTCCTTGTATAAATCCTGGTTGCTG
TCTCTTTATGAGGAGTTGTGGCCCGTTGTCAGGCAACGTGGCGTGGTGTGCACTGTGTTTGCTGACGCAA
CCCCCACTGGTTGGGGCATTGCCACCACCTGTCAGCTCCTTTCCGGGACTTTCGCTTTCCCCCTCCCTAT
TGCCACGGCGGAACTCATCGCCGCCTGCCTTGCCCGCTGCTGGACAGGGGCTCGGCTGTTGGGCACTGAC
AATTCCGTGGTGTTGTCGGGGAAATCATCGTCCTTTCCTTGGCTGCTCGCCTGTGTTGCCACCTGGATTC
TGCGCGGGACGTCCTTCTGCTACGTCCCTTCGGCCCTCAATCCAGCGGACCTTCCTTCCCGCGGCCTGCT
GCCGGCTCTGCGGCCTCTTCCGCGTCTTCGCCTTCGCCCTCAGACGAGTCGGATCTCCCTTTGGGCCGCC
TCCCCGCATCGATACCGTCGACCTCGAGACCTAGAAAAACATGGAGCAATCACAAGTAGCAATACAGCAG
CTACCAATGCTGATTGTGCCTGGCTAGAAGCACAAGAGGAGGAGGAGGTGGGTTTTCCAGTCACACCTCA
GGTACCTTTAAGACCAATGACTTACAAGGCAGCTGTAGATCTTAGCCACTTTTTAAAAGAAAAGGGGGGA
CTGGAAGGGCTAATTCACTCCCAACGAAGACAAGATATCCTTGATCTGTGGATCTACCACACACAAGGCT
ACTTCCCTGATTGGCAGAACTACACACCAGGGCCAGGGATCAGATATCCACTGACCTTTGGATGGTGCTA
CAAGCTAGTACCAGTTGAGCAAGAGAAGGTAGAAGAAGCCAATGAAGGAGAGAACACCCGCTTGTTACAC
CCTGTGAGCCTGCATGGGATGGATGACCCGGAGAGAGAAGTATTAGAGTGGAGGTTTGACAGCCGCCTAG
CATTTCATCACATGGCCCGAGAGCTGCATCCGGACTGTACTGGGTCTCTCTGGTTAGACCAGATCTGAGC
CTGGGAGCTCTCTGGCTAACTAGGGAACCCACTGCTTAAGCCTCAATAAAGCTTGCCTTGAGTGCTTCAA
GTAGTGTGTGCCCGTCTGTTGTGTGACTCTGGTAACTAGAGATCCCTCAGACCCTTTTAGTCAGTGTGGA
AAATCTCTAGCAGGGCCCGTTTAAACCCGCTGATCAGCCTCGACTGTGCCTTCTAGTTGCCAGCCATCTG
TTGTTTGCCCCTCCCCCGTGCCTTCCTTGACCCTGGAAGGTGCCACTCCCACTGTCCTTTCCTAATAAAA
TGAGGAAATTGCATCGCATTGTCTGAGTAGGTGTCATTCTATTCTGGGGGGTGGGGTGGGGCAGGACAGC
AAGGGGGAGGATTGGGAAGACAATAGCAGGCATGCTGGGGATGCGGTGGGCTCTATGGCTTCTGAGGCGG
AAAGAACCAGCTGGGGCTCTAGGGGGTATCCCC
[124 nt withheld, positions 3814-3937]
C
[91 nt withheld, positions 3939-4029]
A
[49 nt withheld, positions 4031-4079]
CCTTTGACGTTGGAGTCCACGTTCTTT
[37 nt withheld, positions 4107-4143]
ACCCTATCTCGGTCTATTCTTTTGATTTATAAGGGATTTTGCCGATTTCGGCCTATTGGTTAAAAAATGA
GCTGATTTAACAAAAATTTAACGCGAATTAATTCTGTGGAATGTGTGTCAGTTAGGGTGTGGAAAGTCCC
CAGGCTCCCCAGCAGGCAGAAGTATGCAAAGCATGCATCTCAATTAGTCAGCAACCAGGTGTGGAAAGTC
CCCAGGCTCCCCAGCAGGCAGAAGTATGCAAAGCATGCATCTCAATTAGTCAGCAACCATAGTCCCGCCC
CTAACTCCGCCCATCCCGCCCCTAACTCCGCCCAGTTCCGCCCATTCTCCGCCCCATGGCTGACTAATTT
TTTTTATTTATGCAGAGGCCGAGGCCGCCTCTGCCTCTGAGCTATTCCAGAAGTAGTGAGGAGGCTTTTT
TGGAGGCCTAGGCTTTTGCAAAAAGCTCCCGGGAGCTTGTATATCCATTTTCGGATCTGATCAGCACGTG
TTGACAATTAATCATCGGCATAGTATATCGGCATAGTATAATACGACAAGGTGAGGAACTAAACCATGGC
CAAGTTGACCAGTGCCGTTCCGGTGCTCACCGCGCGCGACGTCGCCGGAGCGGTCGAGTTCTGGACCGAC
CGGCTCGGGTTCTCCCGGGACTTCGTGGAGGACGACTTCGCCGGTGTGGTCCGGGACGACGTGACCCTGT
TCATCAGCGCGGTCCAGGACCAGGTGGTGCCGGACAACACCCTGGCCTGGGTGTGGGTGCGCGGCCTGGA
CGAGCTGTACGCCGAGTGGTCGGAGGTCGTGTCCACGAACTTCCGGGACGCCTCCGGGCCGGCCATGACC
GAGATCGGCGAGCAGCCGTGGGGGCGGGAGTTCGCCCTGCGCGACCCGGCCGGCAACTGCGTGCACTTCG
TGGCCGAGGAGCAGGACTGACACGTGCTACGAGATTTCGATTCCACCGCCGCCTTCTATGAAAGGTTGGG
CTTCGGAATCGTTTTCCGGGACGCCGGCTGGATGATCCTCCAGCGCGGGGATCTCATGCTGGAGTTCTTC
GCCCACCCCAACTTGTTTATTGCAGCTTATAATGGTTACAAATAAAGCAATAGCATCACAAATTTCACAA
ATAAAGCATTTTTTTCACTGCATTCTAGTTGTGGTTTGTCCAAACTCATCAATGTATCTTATCATGTCTG
TATACCGTCGACCTCTAGCTAGAGCTTGGCGTAATCATGGTCATAGCTGTTTCCTGTGTGAAATTGTTAT
CCGCTCACAATTCCACACAACATACGAGCCGGAAGCATAAAGTGTAAAGCCTGGGGTGCCTAATGAGTGA
GCTAACTCACATTAATTGCGTTGCGCTCACTGCCCGCTTTCCAGTCGGGAAACCTGTCGTGCCAGCTGCA
TTAATGAATCGGCCAACGCGCGGGGAGAGGCGGTTTGCGTATTGGGCGCTCTTCCGCTTCCTCGCTCACT
GACTCGCTGCGCTCGGTCGTTCGGCTGCGGCGAGCGGTATCAGCTCACTCAAAGGCGGTAATACGGTTAT
CCACAGAATCAGGGGATAACGCAGGAAAGAACATGTGAGCAAAAGGCCAGCAAAAGGCCAGGAACCGTAA
AAAGGCCGCGTTGCTGGCGTTTTTCCATAGGCTCCGCCCCCCTGACGAGCATCACAAAAATCGACGCTCA
AGTCAGAGGTGGCGAAACCCGACAGGACTATAAAGATACCAGGCGTTTCCCCCTGGAAGCTCCCTCGTGC
GCTCTCCTGTTCCGACCCTGCCGCTTACCGGATACCTGTCCGCCTTTCTCCCTTCGGGAAGCGTGGCGCT
TTCTCATAGCTCACGCTGTAGGTATCTCAGTTCGGTGTAGGTCGTTCGCTCCAAGCTGGGCTGTGTGCAC
GAACCCCCCGTTCAGCCCGACCGCTGCGCCTTATCCGGTAACTATCGTCTTGAGTCCAACCCGGTAAGAC
ACGACTTATCGCCACTGGCAGCAGCCACTGGTAACAGGATTAGCAGAGCGAGGTATGTAGGCGGTGCTAC
AGAGTTCTTGAAGTGGTGGCCTAACTACGGCTACACTAGAAGAACAGTATTTGGTATCTGCGCTCTGCTG
AAGCCAGTTACCTTCGGAAAAAGAGTTGGTAGCTCTTGATCCGGCAAACAAACCACCGCTGGTAGCGGTG
GTTTTTTTGTTTGCAAGCAGCAGATTACGCGCAGAAAAAAAGGATCTCAAGAAGATCCTTTGATCTTTTC
TACGGGGTCTGACGCTCAGTGGAACGAAAACTCACGTTAAGGGATTTTGGTCATGAGATTATCAAAAAGG
ATCTTCACCTAGATCCTTTTAAATTAAAAATGAAGTTTTAAATCAATCTAAAGTATATATGAGTAAACTT
GGTCTGACAGTTACCAATGCTTAATCAGTGAGGCACCTATCTCAGCGATCTGTCTATTTCGTTCATCCAT
AGTTGCCTGACTCCCCGTCGTGTAGATAACTACGATACGGGAGGGCTTACCATCTGGCCCCAGTGCTGCA
ATGATACCGCGAGACCCACGCTCACCGGCTCCAGATTTATCAGCAATAAACCAGCCAGCCGGAAGGGCCG
AGCGCAGAAGTGGTCCTGCAACTTTATCCGCCTCCATCCAGTCTATTAATTGTTGCCGGGAAGCTAGAGT
AAGTAGTTCGCCAGTTAATAGTTTGCGCAACGTTGTTGCCATTGCTACAGGCATCGTGGTGTCACGCTCG
TCGTTTGGTATGGCTTCATTCAGCTCCGGTTCCCAACGATCAAGGCGAGTTACATGATCCCCCATGTTGT
GCAAAAAAGCGGTTAGCTCCTTCGGTCCTCCGATCGTTGTCAGAAGTAAGTTGGCCGCAGTGTTATCACT
CATGGTTATGGCAGCACTGCATAATTCTCTTACTGTCATGCCATCCGTAAGATGCTTTTCTGTGACTGGT
GAGTACTCAACCAAGTCATTCTGAGAATAGTGTATGCGGCGACCGAGTTGCTCTTGCCCGGCGTCAATAC
GGGATAATACCGCGCCACATAGCAGAACTTTAAAAGTGCTCATCATTGGAAAACGTTCTTCGGGGCGAAA
ACTCTCAAGGATCTTACCGCTGTTGAGATCCAGTTCGATGTAACCCACTCGTGCACCCAACTGATCTTCA
GCATCTTTTACTTTCACCAGCGTTTCTGGGTGAGCAAAAACAGGAAGGCAAAATGCCGCAAAAAAGGGAA
TAAGGGCGACACGGAAATGTTGAATACTCATACTCTTCCTTTTTCAATATTATTGAAGCATTTATCAGGG
TTATTGTCTCATGAGCGGATACATATTTGAATGTATTTAGAAAAATAAACAAATAGGGGTTCCGCGCACA
TTTCCCCGAAAAGTGCCACCTGACGTCGACGGATCGGGAGATCTCCCGATCCCCTATGGTGCACTCTCAG
TACAATCTGCTCTGATGCCGCATAGTTAAGCCAGTATCTGCTCCCTGCTTGTGTGTTGGAGGTCGCTGAG
TAGTGCGCGAGCAAAATTTAAGCTACAACAAGGCAAGGCTTGACCGACAATTGCATGAAGAATCTGCTTA
GGGTTAGGCGTTTTGCGCTGCTTCGCGATGTACGGGCCAGATATACGCGTTGACATTGATTATTGACTAG
TTATTAATAGTAATCAATTACGGGGTCATTAGTTCATAGCCCATATATGGAGTTCCGCGTTACATAACTT
ACGGTAAATGGCCCGCCTGGCTGACCGCCCAACGACCCCCGCCCATTGACGTCAATAATGACGTATGTTC
CCATAGTAACGCCAATAGGGACTTTCCATTGACGTCAATGGGTGGAGTATTTACGGTAAACTGCCCACTT
GGCAGTACATCAAGTGTATCATATGCCAAGTACGCCCCCTATTGACGTCAATGACGGTAAATGGCCCGCC
TGGCATTATGCCCAGTACATGACCTTATGGGACTTTCCTACTTGGCAGTACATCTACGTATTAGTCATCG
CTATTACCATGGTGATGCGGTTTTGGCAGTACATCAATGGGCGTGGATAGCGGTTTGACTCACGGGGATT
TCCAAGTCTCCACCCCATTGACGTCAATGGGAGTTTGTTTTGGCACCAAAATCAACGGGACTTTCCAAAA
TGTCGTAACAACTCCGCCCCATTGACGCAAATGGGCGGTAGGCGTGTACGGTGGGAGGTCTATATAAGCA
GCGCGTTTTGCCTGTACTGGGTCTCTCTGGTTAGACCAGATCTGAGCCTGGGAGCTCTCTGGCTAACTAG
GGAACCCACTGCTTAAGCCTCAATAAAGCTTGCCTTGAGTGCTTCAAGTAGTGTGTGCCCGTCTGTTGTG
TGACTCTGGTAACTAGAGATCCCTCAGACCCTTTTAGTCAGTGTGGAAAATCTCTAGCAGTGGCGCCCGA
ACAGGGACTTGAAAGCGAAAGGGAAACCAGAGGAGCTCTCTCGACGCAGGACTCGGCTTGCTGAAGCGCG
CACGGCAAGAGGCGAGGGGCGGCGACTGGTGAGTACGCCAAAAATTTTGACTAGCGGAGGCTAGAAGGAG
AGAGATGGGTGCGAGAGCGTCAGTATTAAGCGGGGGAGAATTAGATCGCGATGGGAAAAAATTCGGTTAA
GGCCAGGGGGAAAGAAAAAATATAAATTAAAACATATAGTATGGGCAAGCAGGGAGCTAGAACGATTCGC
AGTTAATCCTGGCCTGTTAGAAACATCAGAAGGCTGTAGACAAATACTGGGACAGCTACAACCATCCCTT
CAGACAGGATCAGAAGAACTTAGATCATTATATAATACAGTAGCAACCCTCTATTGTGTGCATCAAAGGA
TAGAGATAAAAGACACCAAGGAAGCTTTAGACAAGATAGAGGAAGAGCAAAACAAAAGTAAGACCACCGC
ACAGCAAGCGGCCGCTGATCTTCAGACCTGGAGGAGGAGATATGAGGGACAATTGGAGAAGTGAATTATA
TAAATATAAAGTAGTAAAAATTGAACCATTAGGAGTAGCACCCACCAAGGCAAAGAGAAGAGTGGTGCAG
AGAGAAAAAAGAGCAGTGGGAATAGGAGCTTTGTTCCTTGGGTTCTTGGGAGCAGCAGGAAGCACTATGG
GCGCAGCGTCAATGACGCTGACGGTACAGGCCAGACAATTATTGTCTGGTATAGTGCAGCAGCAGAACAA
TTTGCTGAGGGCTATTGAGGCGCAACAGCATCTGTTGCAACTCACAGTCTGGGGCATCAAGCAGCTCCAG
GCAAGAATCCTGGCTGTGGAAAGATACCTAAAGGATCAACAGCTCCTGGGGATTTGGGGTTGCTCTGGAA
AACTCATTTGCACCACTGCTGTGCCTTGGAATGCTAGTTGGAGTAATAAATCTCTGGAACAGATTTGGAA
TCACACGACCTGGATGGAGTGGGACAGAGAAATTAACAATTACACAAGCTTAATACACTCCTTAATTGAA
GAATCGCAAAACCAGCAAGAAAAGAATGAACAAGAATTATTGGAATTAGATAAATGGGCAAGTTTGTGGA
ATTGGTTTAACATAACAAATTGGCTGTGGTATATAAAATTATTCATAATGATAGTAGGAGGCTTGGTAGG
TTTAAGAATAGTTTTTGCTGTACTTTCTATAGTGAATAGAGTTAGGCA
Features (pLannotate 1.2.2; 32 found; start..end, strand, type, name):
     26..126     +  CDS            Rev (fragment): human immunodeficiency virus 1 (HIV-1) Rev protein; rev; enhances nuclear export of unspliced and incompletely spliced viral mRNAs
    176..293     +  misc_feature   cPPT/CTS: central polypurine tract and central termination sequence of HIV-1
    350..620     +  protein_bind   tetracycline response element: contains seven copies of the tetracycline operator tetO tetracycline repressor TetR
    631..648     +  misc_feature   MCS (fragment): pUC18/19 multiple cloning site
    653..691     +  promoter       minimal CMV promoter: human cytomegalovirus (CMV) immediate early promoter
    800..2146    +  CDS            Tfap2c: AP2C_MOUSE - Also known as Tcfap2c. Experimental evidence at protein level: Swiss-Prot protein existence level 1. Sequence-specific DNA-binding protein that interacts with inducible viral and cellular enhancer elements to regulate transcription of selected genes. AP-2 factors bind to the consensus sequence 5'-GCCNNNGGC-3' and activate genes involved in a large spectrum of important biological functions including proper eye, face, body wall, limb and neural tube development. They also suppress a number of genes including MCAM/MUC18, C/EBP alpha and MYC. From Mus musculus (Mouse).
   2195..2219    +  misc_feature   MCS (fragment): pBluescript multiple cloning site
   2219..2807    +  misc_feature   WPRE: woodchuck hepatitis virus posttranscriptional regulatory element
   2744..3325    +  CDS            nef (fragment): NEF_HV1H2 - Experimental evidence at protein level: Swiss-Prot protein existence level 1. Extracellular Nef protein targets CD4(+) T-lymphocytes for apoptosis by interacting with CXCR4 surface receptors. From Human immunodeficiency virus type 1 group M subtype B (isolate HXB2) (HIV-1).
   3332..3512    +  LTR            5' LTR (truncated): truncated 5' long terminal repeat (LTR) from HIV-1
   3544..3768    +  polyA_signal   bGH poly(A) signal: bovine growth hormone polyadenylation signal
   3772..3793    +  promoter       SV40 promoter (fragment): SV40 enhancer and early promoter
   3814..4242    +  rep_origin     f1 ori (sequence partly withheld): f1 bacteriophage origin of replication; arrow indicates direction of (+) strand synthesis
   4256..4585    +  promoter       SV40 promoter: SV40 enhancer and early promoter
   4633..4680    +  promoter       EM7 promoter: synthetic bacterial promoter&nbsp
   4699..5073    +  CDS            BleoR: antibiotic-binding protein; Sh ble from Streptoalloteichus hindustanus; confers resistance to bleomycin, phleomycin, and Zeocin™
   5083..5208    +  CDS            ble (fragment): BLE_KLEPN - Experimental evidence at protein level: Swiss-Prot protein existence level 1. Binding protein with a strong affinity to the bleomycin family of antibiotics. Binds to CL990; an antimitotic-antibiotic compound. From Klebsiella pneumoniae.
   5203..5324    +  polyA_signal   SV40 poly(A) signal: SV40 polyadenylation signal
   5397..5413    -  protein_bind   lac operator: The lac repressor binds to the lac operator to inhibit transcription in E. coli. This inhibition can be relieved by adding lactose or isopropyl-β-D-thiogalactopyranoside (IPTG). lac repressor encoded by lacI
   5421..5451    -  promoter       lac promoter: promoter for the E. coli lac operon
   5466..5487    -  protein_bind   CAP binding site: CAP binding activates transcription in the presence of cAMP. E. coli catabolite activator protein
   5500..5592    -  CDS            lacI (fragment): lac repressor; lacI; The lac repressor binds to the lac operator to inhibit transcription in E. coli. This inhibition can be relieved by adding lactose or isopropyl-β-D-thiogalactopyranoside (IPTG).
   5775..6363    -  rep_origin     ori: high-copy-number ColE1/pMB1/pBR322/pUC origin of replication
   6534..7394    -  CDS            AmpR: β-lactamase; bla; confers resistance to ampicillin, carbenicillin, and related antibiotics
   7395..7499    -  promoter       AmpR promoter: bla
   7558..7610    -  misc_feature   bom (fragment): basis of mobility region from pBR322
   7765..8144    +  enhancer       CMV enhancer: human cytomegalovirus immediate early enhancer
   8145..8344    +  promoter       CMV promoter: human cytomegalovirus (CMV) immediate early promoter
   8362..8542    +  LTR            5' LTR (truncated): truncated 5' long terminal repeat (LTR) from HIV-1
   8589..8714    +  misc_feature   HIV-1 Ψ: packaging signal of human immunodeficiency virus type 1
   8698..9061    +  CDS            HIV-1 gag (fragment): gag protein from human immunodeficiency virus 1; gag
   9207..9440    +  misc_feature   RRE: The Rev response element (RRE) of HIV-1 allows for Rev-dependent mRNA export from the nucleus to the cytoplasm.
