[The description below was written by a language model from this plasmid's Addgene catalogue record and pLannotate feature annotations shown in this document.]
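Description:
FUW-TetO-Tfap2c is a lentiviral transfer plasmid built on the FUW-TetO backbone for doxycycline-dependent expression of mouse Tfap2c (AP-2 gamma), a sequence-specific DNA-binding transcription factor. In bacteria it is maintained through a high-copy ColE1/pUC-type origin and selected with ampicillin via the β-lactamase gene; an f1 origin is also present. The backbone additionally carries an SV40/EM7-driven bleomycin/Zeocin resistance cassette with an SV40 poly(A) signal, which lies outside the LTR-flanked region and so would not be transferred with the packaged viral genome.

The viral genome is transcribed from a CMV enhancer/promoter fused to a truncated HIV-1 5' LTR, followed by the Ψ packaging signal with a partial gag sequence, the Rev response element for Rev-dependent nuclear export of the genomic RNA, and the cPPT/CTS element that aids nuclear import in transduced cells. The payload is a tetracycline response element with seven tetO copies joined to a minimal CMV promoter, driving the roughly 1.35 kb Tfap2c coding sequence. No epitope tag or reporter is annotated. A WPRE downstream of the insert enhances transcript stability and expression, and the cassette ends with a 3' LTR (annotated by the tool as a second truncated LTR) followed by a bGH poly(A) signal. Because the TRE/minimal CMV promoter is inactive on its own, induction requires a tetracycline-controlled transactivator, which this plasmid does not encode and must be supplied separately.

The associated publication concerns lineage conversion into functional trophoblast stem-like cells, consistent with using this vector for inducible, temporally controlled delivery of Tfap2c as a reprogramming factor. The cloning sites used for the insert are not recorded.
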