Addgene plasmid #128826: FUW-TetO-Tfap2c
Purpose: dox-dependent expression of mouse Tfap2c
Depositing lab: Yossi Buganim. Depositing organization: Hebrew University. Publication: Extensive Nuclear Reprogramming Underlies Lineage Conversion into Functional Trophoblast Stem-like Cells. Benchetrit H, Herman S, van Wietmarschen N, Wu T, Makedonski K, Maoz N, Yom Tov N, Stave D, Lasry R, Zayat V, Xiao A, Lansdorp PM, Sebban S, Buganim Y. Cell Stem Cell. 2015 Nov 5;17(5):543-56. doi: 10.1016/j.stem.2015.08.006. Epub 2015 Sep 24. PubMed 26412562.
Backbone
  Vector backbone: FUW-TetO
  Vector type: Lentiviral
Growth in bacteria
  Bacterial resistance: Ampicillin, 100 μg/mL
  Growth temperature: 37°C
  Growth strain: NEB Stable
  Copy number: High Copy
Gene/Insert
  Gene/Insert name: Tfap2c
  Species: M. musculus (mouse)
  Insert size (bp): 1400
  Entrez Gene: Tfap2c (a.k.a. AP2gamma, Ap-2.2, Stra2, Tcfap2c)
  Cloning method: Restriction Enzyme; 5′ cloning site Unknown (unknown if destroyed); 3′ cloning site Unknown (unknown if destroyed)
Terms and licenses: Academic/Nonprofit Terms; Industry Terms: Not Available to Industry
How to cite: FUW-TetO-Tfap2c was a gift from Yossi Buganim (Addgene plasmid # 128826 ; http://n2t.net/addgene:128826 ; RRID:Addgene_128826)
